Addgene plasmid #121510: pAAVsc.U6-sgAspa.CMV/CB-EGFP
Purpose: Expresses sgRNA targeting mouse Aspa intron 2 (sgAspa).
Depositing lab: Guangping Gao. Depositing organization: University of Massachusetts, Worcester. Publication: Cas9-mediated allelic exchange repairs compound heterozygous recessive mutations in mice. Wang D, Li J, Song CQ, Tran K, Mou H, Wu PH, Tai PWL, Mendonca CA, Ren L, Wang BY, Su Q, Gessler DJ, Zamore PD, Xue W, Gao G. Nat Biotechnol. 2018 Oct;36(9):839-842. doi: 10.1038/nbt.4219. Epub 2018 Aug 13. PubMed 30102296.
Backbone
  Vector backbone: pAAVsc
  Vector type: Mammalian Expression, AAV
Growth in bacteria
  Bacterial resistance: Ampicillin, 100 μg/mL
  Growth temperature: 37°C
  Growth strain: NEB Stable
  Copy number: High Copy
Gene/Insert
  Gene/Insert name: sgAspa
  gRNA/shRNA sequence: GGTATTGTACAAAGATACAG
  Species: Synthetic
  Promoter: U6
  Cloning method: Gibson Cloning
  Sequencing primers: 5′ GACTATCATATGCTTACCGT
Terms and licenses: Academic/Nonprofit Terms; Industry Terms: Not Available to Industry
How to cite: pAAVsc.U6-sgAspa.CMV/CB-EGFP was a gift from Guangping Gao (Addgene plasmid # 121510 ; http://n2t.net/addgene:121510 ; RRID:Addgene_121510)
