[The description below was written by a language model from this plasmid's Addgene catalogue record, the feature table of its GenBank file and pLannotate feature annotations shown in this document.]
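Description:
pAAVsc.U6-sgAspa.CMV/CB-EGFP is a roughly 5.1 kb self-complementary AAV transfer plasmid (pAAVsc backbone) for mammalian expression of a CRISPR guide RNA together with a fluorescent reporter. It is maintained in E. coli through a high-copy ColE1/pUC-type origin with ampicillin selection from the β-lactamase gene. The backbone also carries an f1 phage origin and leftover lac region fragments (lacZα, lac promoter/operator, a lacI remnant) that have no role in the payload. The two AAV2 inverted terminal repeats flank the payload and define the segment that is packaged into AAV particles. One ITR is annotated as shorter (about 105 nt versus about 130 nt), which is consistent with the truncated ITR typical of self-complementary designs, although the record does not explicitly describe it that way.

Between the ITRs sit two independent expression units. A human U6 RNA polymerase III promoter drives sgAspa, a 20-nt spacer targeting intron 2 of the mouse Aspa gene, fused to the Streptococcus pyogenes Cas9 guide RNA scaffold. Downstream, a hybrid CMV immediate-early enhancer/chicken β-actin (CB) promoter drives EGFP, terminated by a rabbit β-globin polyadenylation signal. EGFP can serve as a marker of transfected or transduced cells. Short T7 promoter sequences lie just upstream of EGFP. No Cas9 is encoded, so the nuclease must be supplied separately. The associated publication concerns Cas9-mediated allelic exchange to repair compound heterozygous recessive mutations in mice, where cutting within an intron would fit that strategy. The depositor's GenBank map and the sequencing-derived annotation agree on the parts, differing by one nucleotide in length and a small coordinate offset.
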