LOCUS       pAAVsc.U6-sgAspa.CMV/CB-EGFP.gb 5138 bp DNA circular 06-01-1970
ACCESSION   pAAVsc\CB6-eGFP-RBG.gb
VERSION     pAAVsc\CB6-eGFP-RBG.gb.0
KEYWORDS    .
COMMENT     #1: FRAGMENT of pENN AAVsc F This file is created by Vector NTI
            http://www.invitrogen.com/ VNTNAME|pAAVsc CB6-eGFP-RBG.gb|
            ORIGDB|GenBank VNTDATE|507038112| VNTDBDATE|631749662|
            VNTOAUTHORNAME|Gao|
FEATURES             Location/Qualifiers
     repeat_region   complement(2188..2317)
                     /vntifkey="34"
                     /label=3' ITR
     rep_origin      complement(2494..2949)
                     /vntifkey="33"
                     /label=f1 ori
     repeat_region   1..105
                     /vntifkey="34"
                     /label=ITR
     misc_feature    4111..4699
                     /vntifkey="21"
                     /label=Origin
     polyA_signal    2018..2144
                     /vntifkey="25"
                     /label=Rabbit globin poly A
     promoter        887..1146
                     /vntifkey="29"
                     /label=CB promoter
     enhancer        499..876
                     /label=CMV IE enhancer
                     /type="enhancer"
     misc_feature    143..384
                     /label=U6 promoter
                     /type="misc_feature"
     misc_feature    392..411
                     /label=sgAspa
                     /type="misc_feature"
                     /vntifkey="21"
     CDS             1218..1937
                     /label=EGFP
                     /type="CDS"
                     /vntifkey="4"
ORIGIN
        1 ctgcgcgctc gctcgctcac tgaggccgcc cgggcaaagc ccgggcgtcg ggcgaccttt
       61 ggtcgcccgg cctcagtgag cgagcgagcg cgcagagagg gagtgtagcc atgctctagg
      121 aagatcaatt caattcacgc gtgagggcct atttcccatg attccttcat atttgcatat
      181 acgatacaag gctgttagag agataattgg aattaatttg actgtaaaca caaagatatt
      241 agtacaaaat acgtgacgta gaaagtaata atttcttggg tagtttgcag ttttaaaatt
      301 atgttttaaa atggactatc atatgcttac cgtaacttga aagtatttcg atttcttggc
      361 tttatatatc ttgtggaaag gacgaaacac cggtattgta caaagataca ggttttagag
      421 ctagaaatag caagttaaaa taaggctagt ccgttatcaa cttgaaaaag tggcaccgag
      481 tcggtgcttt tttacgcgtc gacattgatt attgactagt tattaatagt aatcaattac
      541 ggggtcatta gttcatagcc catatatgga gttccgcgtt acataactta cggtaaatgg
      601 cccgcctggc tgaccgccca acgacccccg cccattgacg tcaataatga cgtatgttcc
      661 catagtaacg ccaataggga ctttccattg acgtcaatgg gtggagtatt tacggtaaac
      721 tgcccacttg gcagtacatc aagtgtatca tatgccaagt acgcccccta ttgacgtcaa
      781 tgacggtaaa tggcccgcct ggcattatgc ccagtacatg accttatggg actttcctac
      841 ttggcagtac atctacgtat tagtcatcgc tattaccatg tcgaggccac gttctgcttc
      901 actctcccca tctccccccc ctccccaccc ccaattttgt atttatttat tttttaatta
      961 ttttgtgcag cgatgggggc gggggggggg ggcgcgcgcc aggcggggcg gggcggggcg
     1021 aggggcgggg cggggcgagg cggagaggtg cggcggcagc caatcagagc ggcgcgctcc
     1081 gaaagtttcc ttttatggcg aggcggcggc ggcggcggcc ctataaaaag cgaagcgcgc
     1141 ggcgggcggg agcaagctct agcctcgaga attacttaat acgactcact ataggctagt
     1201 aatacgactc actatagatg gtgagcaagg gcgaggagct gttcaccggg gtggtgccca
     1261 tcctggtcga gctggacggc gacgtaaacg gccacaagtt cagcgtgtcc ggcgagggcg
     1321 agggcgatgc cacctacggc aagctgaccc tgaagttcat ctgcaccacc ggcaagctgc
     1381 ccgtgccctg gcccaccctc gtgaccaccc tgacctacgg cgtgcagtgc ttcagccgct
     1441 accccgacca catgaagcag cacgacttct tcaagtccgc catgcccgaa ggctacgtcc
     1501 aggagcgcac catcttcttc aaggacgacg gcaactacaa gacccgcgcc gaggtgaagt
     1561 tcgagggcga caccctggtg aaccgcatcg agctgaaggg catcgacttc aaggaggacg
     1621 gcaacatcct ggggcacaag ctggagtaca actacaacag ccacaacgtc tatatcatgg
     1681 ccgacaagca gaagaacggc atcaaggtga acttcaagat ccgccacaac atcgaggacg
     1741 gcagcgtgca gctcgccgac cactaccagc agaacacccc catcggcgac ggccccgtgc
     1801 tgctgcccga caaccactac ctgagcaccc agtccgccct gagcaaagac cccaacgaga
     1861 agcgcgatca catggtcctg ctggagttcg tgaccgccgc cgggatcact ctcggcatgg
     1921 acgagctgta caagtaaagc ggccctagcg tttaaacggg ccctctagag tcgacccggg
     1981 cggcctcgag gacggggtga actacgcctg aggatccgat ctttttccct ctgccaaaaa
     2041 ttatggggac atcatgaagc cccttgagca tctgacttct ggctaataaa ggaaatttat
     2101 tttcattgca atagtgtgtt ggaatttttt gtgtctctca ctcggcctag gtagataagt
     2161 agcatggcgg gttaatcatt aactacaagg aacccctagt gatggagttg gccactccct
     2221 ctctgcgcgc tcgctcgctc actgaggccg ggcgaccaaa ggtcgcccga cgcccgggct
     2281 ttgcccgggc ggcctcagtg agcgagcgag cgcgcagcct taattaacct aattcactgg
     2341 ccgtcgtttt acaacgtcgt gactgggaaa accctggcgt tacccaactt aatcgccttg
     2401 cagcacatcc ccctttcgcc agctggcgta atagcgaaga ggcccgcacc gatcgccctt
     2461 cccaacagtt gcgcagcctg aatggcgaat gggnnnnnnn nnnnnnnnnn nnnnnnnnnn
     2521 nnnnnnnnnn nnnnnnnnnn nnnnnnnnnn nnnnnnnnnn nnnnnnnnnn nnnnnnnnnn
     2581 nnnnnnnnnn nnnnnnnnnn nnnnnnnnnn nnnnnnncnn nnnnnnnnnn nnnnnnnnnn
     2641 nnnnnnnnnn nnnnnnnnnn nnnnnnnnnn nnnnnnnnnn nnnnnnnnnn nnnnnnnnnn
     2701 nnnnnnnnna nnnnnnnnnn nnnnnnnnnn nnnnnnnnnn nnnnnnnnnn nnnnnnnnnc
     2761 ctttgacgtt ggagtccacg ttctttnnnn nnnnnnnnnn nnnnnnnnnn nnnnnnnnnn
     2821 nnnaccctat ctcggtctat tcttttgatt tataagggat tttgccgatt tcggcctatt
     2881 ggttaaaaaa tgagctgatt taacaaaaat ttaacgcgaa ttttaacaaa atattaacgc
     2941 ttacaattta ggtggcactt ttcggggaaa tgtgcgcgga acccctattt gtttattttt
     3001 ctaaatacat tcaaatatgt atccgctcat gagacaataa ccctgataaa tgcttcaata
     3061 atattgaaaa aggaagagta tgagtattca acatttccgt gtcgccctta ttcccttttt
     3121 tgcggcattt tgccttcctg tttttgctca cccagaaacg ctggtgaaag taaaagatgc
     3181 tgaagatcag ttgggtgcac gagtgggtta catcgaactg gatctcaaca gcggtaagat
     3241 ccttgagagt tttcgccccg aagaacgttt tccaatgatg agcactttta aagttctgct
     3301 atgtggcgcg gtattatccc gtattgacgc cgggcaagag caactcggtc gccgcataca
     3361 ctattctcag aatgacttgg ttgagtactc accagtcaca gaaaagcatc ttacggatgg
     3421 catgacagta agagaattat gcagtgctgc cataaccatg agtgataaca ctgcggccaa
     3481 cttacttctg acaacgatcg gaggaccgaa ggagctaacc gcttttttgc acaacatggg
     3541 ggatcatgta actcgccttg atcgttggga accggagctg aatgaagcca taccaaacga
     3601 cgagcgtgac accacgatgc ctgtagcaat ggcaacaacg ttgcgcaaac tattaactgg
     3661 cgaactactt actctagctt cccggcaaca attaatagac tggatggagg cggataaagt
     3721 tgcaggacca cttctgcgct cggcccttcc ggctggctgg tttattgctg ataaatctgg
     3781 agccggtgag cgtgggtctc gcggtatcat tgcagcactg gggccagatg gtaagccctc
     3841 ccgtatcgta gttatctaca cgacggggag tcaggcaact atggatgaac gaaatagaca
     3901 gatcgctgag ataggtgcct cactgattaa gcattggtaa ctgtcagacc aagtttactc
     3961 atatatactt tagattgatt taaaacttca tttttaattt aaaaggatct aggtgaagat
     4021 cctttttgat aatctcatga ccaaaatccc ttaacgtgag ttttcgttcc actgagcgtc
     4081 agaccccgta gaaaagatca aaggatcttc ttgagatcct ttttttctgc gcgtaatctg
     4141 ctgcttgcaa acaaaaaaac caccgctacc agcggtggtt tgtttgccgg atcaagagct
     4201 accaactctt tttccgaagg taactggctt cagcagagcg cagataccaa atactgttct
     4261 tctagtgtag ccgtagttag gccaccactt caagaactct gtagcaccgc ctacatacct
     4321 cgctctgcta atcctgttac cagtggctgc tgccagtggc gataagtcgt gtcttaccgg
     4381 gttggactca agacgatagt taccggataa ggcgcagcgg tcgggctgaa cggggggttc
     4441 gtgcacacag cccagcttgg agcgaacgac ctacaccgaa ctgagatacc tacagcgtga
     4501 gctatgagaa agcgccacgc ttcccgaagg gagaaaggcg gacaggtatc cggtaagcgg
     4561 cagggtcgga acaggagagc gcacgaggga gcttccaggg ggaaacgcct ggtatcttta
     4621 tagtcctgtc gggtttcgcc acctctgact tgagcgtcga tttttgtgat gctcgtcagg
     4681 ggggcggagc ctatggaaaa acgccagcaa cgcggccttt ttacggttcc tggccttttg
     4741 ctggcctttt gctcacatgt tctttcctgc gttatcccct gattctgtgg ataaccgtat
     4801 taccgccttt gagtgagctg ataccgctcg ccgcagccga acgaccgagc gcagcgagtc
     4861 agtgagcgag gaagcggaag agcgcccaat acgcaaaccg cctctccccg cgcgttggcc
     4921 gattcattaa tgcagctggc acgacaggtt tcccgactgg aaagcgggca gtgagcgcaa
     4981 cgcaattaat gtgagttagc tcactcatta ggcaccccag gctttacact ttatgcttcc
     5041 ggctcgtatg ttgtgtggaa ttgtgagcgg ataacaattt cacacaggaa acagctatga
     5101 ccatgattac gccagattta attaaggcct taattagg
//
