Features (pLannotate 1.2.2; 19 found; start..end, strand, type, name):
    116..356     +  promoter       U6 promoter: RNA polymerase III promoter for human U6 snRNA
    385..460     +  misc_RNA       gRNA scaffold: guide RNA scaffold for the Streptococcus pyogenes CRISPR/Cas9 system
    474..853     +  enhancer       CMV enhancer: human cytomegalovirus immediate early enhancer
    860..1121    +  promoter       chicken β-actin promoter: No description available
   1149..1167    +  promoter       T7 promoter: promoter for bacteriophage T7 RNA polymerase
   1172..1189    +  promoter       T7 promoter (fragment): promoter for bacteriophage T7 RNA polymerase
   1190..1909    +  CDS            EGFP: the original enhanced GFP (Yang et al., 1996) mammalian codon-optimized
   2057..2112    +  polyA_signal   β-globin poly(A) signal: rabbit β-globin polyadenylation signal (Gil and Proudfoot, 1987)
   2160..2290    +  repeat_region  AAV2 ITR (fragment): inverted terminal repeat of adeno-associated virus serotype 2 inverted
   2304..2461    +  CDS            lacZα (fragment): LacZα fragment of β-galactosidase; lacZ fragment
   2466..2894    +  rep_origin     f1 ori (sequence partly withheld): f1 bacteriophage origin of replication; arrow indicates direction of (+) strand synthesis
   2947..3051    +  promoter       AmpR promoter: bla
   3052..3912    +  CDS            AmpR: β-lactamase; bla; confers resistance to ampicillin, carbenicillin, and related antibiotics
   4083..4671    +  rep_origin     ori: high-copy-number ColE1/pMB1/pBR322/pUC origin of replication
   4854..4946    +  CDS            lacI (fragment): lac repressor; lacI; The lac repressor binds to the lac operator to inhibit transcription in E. coli. This inhibition can be relieved by adding lactose or isopropyl-β-D-thiogalactopyranoside (IPTG).
   4959..4980    +  protein_bind   CAP binding site: CAP binding activates transcription in the presence of cAMP. E. coli catabolite activator protein
   4995..5025    +  promoter       lac promoter: promoter for the E. coli lac operon
   5033..5049    +  protein_bind   lac operator: The lac repressor binds to the lac operator to inhibit transcription in E. coli. This inhibition can be relieved by adding lactose or isopropyl-β-D-thiogalactopyranoside (IPTG). lac repressor encoded by lacI
   5110..78      -  repeat_region  AAV2 ITR (fragment) (across the origin): inverted terminal repeat of adeno-associated virus serotype 2 inverted
>Addgene plasmid #121510 | pAAVsc.U6-sgAspa.CMV/CB-EGFP | addgene full sequence | sequence record 234582 | Addgene NGS Result
GCCCGGGCAAAGCCCGGGCGTCGGGCGACCTTTGGTCGCCCGGCCTCAGTGAGCGAGCGAGCGCGCAGAG
AGGGAGTGTAGCCATGCTCTAGGAAGATCAATTCAATTCACGCGTGAGGGCCTATTTCCCATGATTCCTT
CATATTTGCATATACGATACAAGGCTGTTAGAGAGATAATTGGAATTAATTTGACTGTAAACACAAAGAT
ATTAGTACAAAATACGTGACGTAGAAAGTAATAATTTCTTGGGTAGTTTGCAGTTTTAAAATTATGTTTT
AAAATGGACTATCATATGCTTACCGTAACTTGAAAGTATTTCGATTTCTTGGCTTTATATATCTTGTGGA
AAGGACGAAACACCGGTATTGTACAAAGATACAGGTTTTAGAGCTAGAAATAGCAAGTTAAAATAAGGCT
AGTCCGTTATCAACTTGAAAAAGTGGCACCGAGTCGGTGCTTTTTTACGCGTCGACATTGATTATTGACT
AGTTATTAATAGTAATCAATTACGGGGTCATTAGTTCATAGCCCATATATGGAGTTCCGCGTTACATAAC
TTACGGTAAATGGCCCGCCTGGCTGACCGCCCAACGACCCCCGCCCATTGACGTCAATAATGACGTATGT
TCCCATAGTAACGCCAATAGGGACTTTCCATTGACGTCAATGGGTGGAGTATTTACGGTAAACTGCCCAC
TTGGCAGTACATCAAGTGTATCATATGCCAAGTACGCCCCCTATTGACGTCAATGACGGTAAATGGCCCG
CCTGGCATTATGCCCAGTACATGACCTTATGGGACTTTCCTACTTGGCAGTACATCTACGTATTAGTCAT
CGCTATTACCATGTCGAGGCCACGTTCTGCTTCACTCTCCCCATCTCCCCCCCCTCCCCACCCCCAATTT
TGTATTTATTTATTTTTTAATTATTTTGTGCAGCGATGGGGGCGGGGGGGGGGGGCGCGCGCCAGGCGGG
GCGGGGCGGGGCGAGGGGCGGGGCGGGGCGAGGCGGAGAGGTGCGGCGGCAGCCAATCAGAGCGGCGCGC
TCCGAAAGTTTCCTTTTATGGCGAGGCGGCGGCGGCGGCGGCCCTATAAAAAGCGAAGCGCGCGGCGGGC
GGGAGCAAGCTCTAGCCTCGAGAATACTTAATACGACTCACTATAGGCTAGTAATACGACTCACTATAGA
TGGTGAGCAAGGGCGAGGAGCTGTTCACCGGGGTGGTGCCCATCCTGGTCGAGCTGGACGGCGACGTAAA
CGGCCACAAGTTCAGCGTGTCCGGCGAGGGCGAGGGCGATGCCACCTACGGCAAGCTGACCCTGAAGTTC
ATCTGCACCACCGGCAAGCTGCCCGTGCCCTGGCCCACCCTCGTGACCACCCTGACCTACGGCGTGCAGT
GCTTCAGCCGCTACCCCGACCACATGAAGCAGCACGACTTCTTCAAGTCCGCCATGCCCGAAGGCTACGT
CCAGGAGCGCACCATCTTCTTCAAGGACGACGGCAACTACAAGACCCGCGCCGAGGTGAAGTTCGAGGGC
GACACCCTGGTGAACCGCATCGAGCTGAAGGGCATCGACTTCAAGGAGGACGGCAACATCCTGGGGCACA
AGCTGGAGTACAACTACAACAGCCACAACGTCTATATCATGGCCGACAAGCAGAAGAACGGCATCAAGGT
GAACTTCAAGATCCGCCACAACATCGAGGACGGCAGCGTGCAGCTCGCCGACCACTACCAGCAGAACACC
CCCATCGGCGACGGCCCCGTGCTGCTGCCCGACAACCACTACCTGAGCACCCAGTCCGCCCTGAGCAAAG
ACCCCAACGAGAAGCGCGATCACATGGTCCTGCTGGAGTTCGTGACCGCCGCCGGGATCACTCTCGGCAT
GGACGAGCTGTACAAGTAAAGCGGCCCTAGCGTTTAAACGGGCCCTCTAGAGTCGACCCGGGCGGCCTCG
AGGACGGGGTGAACTACGCCTGAGGATCCGATCTTTTTCCCTCTGCCAAAAATTATGGGGACATCATGAA
GCCCCTTGAGCATCTGACTTCTGGCTAATAAAGGAAATTTATTTTCATTGCAATAGTGTGTTGGAATTTT
TTGTGTCTCTCACTCGGCCTAGGTAGATAAGTAGCATGGCGGGTTAATCATTAACTACAAGGAACCCCTA
GTGATGGAGTTGGCCACTCCCTCTCTGCGCGCTCGCTCGCTCACTGAGGCCGGGCGACCAAAGGTCGCCC
GACGCCCGGGCTTTGCCCGGGCGGCCTCAGTGAGCGAGCGAGCGCGCAGCCTTAATTAACCTAATTCACT
GGCCGTCGTTTTACAACGTCGTGACTGGGAAAACCCTGGCGTTACCCAACTTAATCGCCTTGCAGCACAT
CCCCCTTTCGCCAGCTGGCGTAATAGCGAAGAGGCCCGCACCGATCGCCCTTCCCAACAGTTGCGCAGCC
TGAATGGCGAATGGG
[124 nt withheld, positions 2466-2589]
C
[91 nt withheld, positions 2591-2681]
A
[49 nt withheld, positions 2683-2731]
CCTTTGACGTTGGAGTCCACGTTCTTT
[37 nt withheld, positions 2759-2795]
ACCCTATCTCGGTCTATTCTTTTGATTTATAAGGGATTTTGCCGATTTCGGCCTATTGGTTAAAAAATGA
GCTGATTTAACAAAAATTTAACGCGAATTTTAACAAAATATTAACGCTTACAATTTAGGTGGCACTTTTC
GGGGAAATGTGCGCGGAACCCCTATTTGTTTATTTTTCTAAATACATTCAAATATGTATCCGCTCATGAG
ACAATAACCCTGATAAATGCTTCAATAATATTGAAAAAGGAAGAGTATGAGTATTCAACATTTCCGTGTC
GCCCTTATTCCCTTTTTTGCGGCATTTTGCCTTCCTGTTTTTGCTCACCCAGAAACGCTGGTGAAAGTAA
AAGATGCTGAAGATCAGTTGGGTGCACGAGTGGGTTACATCGAACTGGATCTCAACAGCGGTAAGATCCT
TGAGAGTTTTCGCCCCGAAGAACGTTTTCCAATGATGAGCACTTTTAAAGTTCTGCTATGTGGCGCGGTA
TTATCCCGTATTGACGCCGGGCAAGAGCAACTCGGTCGCCGCATACACTATTCTCAGAATGACTTGGTTG
AGTACTCACCAGTCACAGAAAAGCATCTTACGGATGGCATGACAGTAAGAGAATTATGCAGTGCTGCCAT
AACCATGAGTGATAACACTGCGGCCAACTTACTTCTGACAACGATCGGAGGACCGAAGGAGCTAACCGCT
TTTTTGCACAACATGGGGGATCATGTAACTCGCCTTGATCGTTGGGAACCGGAGCTGAATGAAGCCATAC
CAAACGACGAGCGTGACACCACGATGCCTGTAGCAATGGCAACAACGTTGCGCAAACTATTAACTGGCGA
ACTACTTACTCTAGCTTCCCGGCAACAATTAATAGACTGGATGGAGGCGGATAAAGTTGCAGGACCACTT
CTGCGCTCGGCCCTTCCGGCTGGCTGGTTTATTGCTGATAAATCTGGAGCCGGTGAGCGTGGGTCTCGCG
GTATCATTGCAGCACTGGGGCCAGATGGTAAGCCCTCCCGTATCGTAGTTATCTACACGACGGGGAGTCA
GGCAACTATGGATGAACGAAATAGACAGATCGCTGAGATAGGTGCCTCACTGATTAAGCATTGGTAACTG
TCAGACCAAGTTTACTCATATATACTTTAGATTGATTTAAAACTTCATTTTTAATTTAAAAGGATCTAGG
TGAAGATCCTTTTTGATAATCTCATGACCAAAATCCCTTAACGTGAGTTTTCGTTCCACTGAGCGTCAGA
CCCCGTAGAAAAGATCAAAGGATCTTCTTGAGATCCTTTTTTTCTGCGCGTAATCTGCTGCTTGCAAACA
AAAAAACCACCGCTACCAGCGGTGGTTTGTTTGCCGGATCAAGAGCTACCAACTCTTTTTCCGAAGGTAA
CTGGCTTCAGCAGAGCGCAGATACCAAATACTGTTCTTCTAGTGTAGCCGTAGTTAGGCCACCACTTCAA
GAACTCTGTAGCACCGCCTACATACCTCGCTCTGCTAATCCTGTTACCAGTGGCTGCTGCCAGTGGCGAT
AAGTCGTGTCTTACCGGGTTGGACTCAAGACGATAGTTACCGGATAAGGCGCAGCGGTCGGGCTGAACGG
GGGGTTCGTGCACACAGCCCAGCTTGGAGCGAACGACCTACACCGAACTGAGATACCTACAGCGTGAGCT
ATGAGAAAGCGCCACGCTTCCCGAAGGGAGAAAGGCGGACAGGTATCCGGTAAGCGGCAGGGTCGGAACA
GGAGAGCGCACGAGGGAGCTTCCAGGGGGAAACGCCTGGTATCTTTATAGTCCTGTCGGGTTTCGCCACC
TCTGACTTGAGCGTCGATTTTTGTGATGCTCGTCAGGGGGGCGGAGCCTATGGAAAAACGCCAGCAACGC
GGCCTTTTTACGGTTCCTGGCCTTTTGCTGGCCTTTTGCTCACATGTTCTTTCCTGCGTTATCCCCTGAT
TCTGTGGATAACCGTATTACCGCCTTTGAGTGAGCTGATACCGCTCGCCGCAGCCGAACGACCGAGCGCA
GCGAGTCAGTGAGCGAGGAAGCGGAAGAGCGCCCAATACGCAAACCGCCTCTCCCCGCGCGTTGGCCGAT
TCATTAATGCAGCTGGCACGACAGGTTTCCCGACTGGAAAGCGGGCAGTGAGCGCAACGCAATTAATGTG
AGTTAGCTCACTCATTAGGCACCCCAGGCTTTACACTTTATGCTTCCGGCTCGTATGTTGTGTGGAATTG
TGAGCGGATAACAATTTCACACAGGAAACAGCTATGACCATGATTACGCCAGATTTAATTAAGGCCTTAA
TTAGGCTGCGCGCTCGCTCGCTCACTGAGGCC
